>Addgene plasmid #79753 | pAM-PAT-ProTTG1 GW | depositor full sequence | sequence record 156773 | Full plasmid sequence
GTGGCAGGATATATTGTGGTGTAAACAAATTGACGCTTAGACAACTTAATAACACATTGCGGACGTTTTT
AATGATCGAATACTAACGTCTCTACCAGATATCAGCTTGCATGCCGGTCGATCTAGTAACATAGATGACA
CCGCGCGCGATAATTTATCCTAGTTTGCGCGCTATATTTTGTTTTCTATCGCGTATTAAATGTATAATTG
CGGGACTCTAATCATAAAAACCCATCTCATAAATAACGTCATGCATTACATGTTAATTATTACATGCTTA
ACGTAATTCAACAGAAATTATATGATAATCATCGCAAGACCGGCAACAGGATTCAATCTTAAGAAACTTT
ATTGCCAAATGTTTGAACGATCTGCTTGACTCTAGGGGTCATCAGATTTCGGTGACGGGCAGGACCGGAC
GGGGCGGCACCGGCAGGCTGAAGTCCAGCTGCCAGAAACCCACGTCATGCCAGTTCCCGTGCTTGAAGCC
GGCCGCCCGCAGCATGCCGCGGGGGGCATATCCGAGCGCCTCGTGCATGCGCACGCTCGGGTCGTTGGGC
AGCCCGATGACAGCGACCACGCTCTTGAAGCCCTGTGCCTCCAGGGACTTCAGCAGGTGGGTGTAGAGCG
TGGAGCCCAGTCCCGTCCGCTGGTGGCGGGGGGAGACGTACACGGTCGACTCGGCCGTCCAGTCGTAGGC
GTTGCGTGCCTTCCAGGGACCCGCGTAGGCGATGCCGGCGACCTCGCCGTCCACCTCGGCGACGAGCCAG
GGATAGCGCTCCCGCAGACGGACGAGGTCGTCCGTCCACTCCTGCGGTTCCTGCGGCTCGGTACGGAAGT
TGACCGTGCTTGTCTCGATGTAGTGGTTGACGATGGTGCAGACCGCCGGCATGTCCGCCTCGGTGGCACG
GCGGATGTCGGCCGGGCGTCGTTCTGGGCTCATGGTAGATCCCCTCGATCGAGTTGAGAGTGAATATGAG
ACTCTAATTGGATACCGAGGGGAATTTATGGAACGTCAGTGGAGCATTTTTGACAAGAAATATTTGCTAG
CTGATAGTGACCTTAGGCGACTTTTGAACGCGCAATAATGGTTTCTGACGTATGTGCTTAGCTCATTAAA
CTCCAGAAACCCGCGGCTCAGTGGCTCCTTCAACGTTGCGGTTCTGTCAGTTCCAAACGTAAAACGGCTT
GTCCCGCGTCATCGGCGGGGGTCATAACGTGACTCCCTTAATTCTCCGCTCATGATCAGATTGTCGTTTC
CCGCCCTATTAAAAAACAAAAATAACAATTACACAATCACTCGTCTTGAACAAACAGGTCTAGAAACATC
ATCCCGTAAGATTTCATCCGCACACCGGAGAACATAAACAAGAGCATAAAAGCTTAAAGACAAGCATAGT
TTGTTAACATGTCCGTAAAATGATTAGCCTCTCTATATGTGAAACACGGTCAATCTAGTTTTTCGATAAA
AAACTATAGCGCAAACGTACTGGAAATGATAGCAGATGAGAGTCCCATAACCTTGTCTTCAAAATCTCAA
CCACCATTTACCACAAATATGGGGATGAAAACAGGCAAACGGTCTCATACGTTGTAAATAAGCATTCTTA
ATGTCAAGTTGGTAGATAGGCCATAAAATAAGCATCCTTATGTTTAGCGCATAGCCTCCACACCATTCAC
CCTCCTCATTACGTATCAGACCACCACCAGCCGCGAGTCTCGAATTGCCATAAAATACCCCATCAGTATT
TAATTTAAACCAGCCCATAGACGAGATAAGCCATTTTATCAGCTTCTCAACCCGACCAGCCCTTTGTGTT
GCCTTTCCGCTACTAGCTCTCGCCTCCAATACCTCCTTAGCTAACTCTCTTATGAACCGCACCCTATTCT
TCCATACTTTATTCTCCCCAAAAACTAGCTAATTGAATTACCAACATTTGATCAAGATAATATACTAGGT
AGCTAATTAATGAGCTCATTTTTTTTTGTCGTCAATGGGCTAATTTATTAATTACAGTATGAACTATTGA
CTATTATTCTAAATAAGTGAATATCACGAGTATGTACGAATTATTGGATGTATCTATTTGTATTGATTGA
TGTAATATCAAATAGTATGAATTTGGAGTAAACGTGGGTTTGGGGTTGAAGCAGGTAGGGCATGTCAAAG
TAGGGCGTCTTTCGTTATGTCCCTTTCCTCTAAATTTGAACCTCTGTCATTGTACAGAAAAATCGTAATA
ACCCATAAATGTGTTTTAAAAAACATTATTTCGAGTTTTCTACACATATTCTAGTCATGTTTAATTTGAA
TCTTTTCTTATTTAAGTAAGCTTTAGACATTTTTAACCTAAGTTTTCTTCTCCCTTCATAAATTTTGAGA
TCTATATAATGTTCTTACATTTTGGATCAAGATCTTCATATTCTCATTCCAATTAGTAAAAGATTTTTTC
ACCTTTTAATCTCTTATCTTTTATTTATATTCTTTAGTTATGTTTATGCTTTTCATCATATTTAGTGGTT
AGTTTTTATTATTTATTTATTGATTCATGACTTATGCTAGATTATGATAAGAATTTATGTTACCACTTGA
TAAATCCTCCATTTGACATGTGTTTAATGCTAGATTTATATTGTCTCCAAATTTACAACTTCGATGTCTT
ATGATAAATGCCAACAACCAAATTTCAGATAAAGATTAGCAGACTAACTAAGCTTATTATTCACTTGCAA
GGTGGAGTGATGTTGAAAGAACCCTCACAGACACGTCATTGGGAAGACTAAATCTCTTTTTAGCACGTTA
CACCTTTGAGATCGCGTTTATTCCATATGGAGAGAGAGCAACAATACGAGACATGGAGAGGCACCATTAC
CGCCGGCGCAACTGCTTCCAAATATTGACAAACAAATTTGAATCTGGATCTTCTCTATTCGTGAACAAGG
AGATAGAAGCTACGATGAATGCATGGAAGCTTGGTTTGCTTTAATATAAACACTAAAGGGGAGTAGAACT
TTCTTGAAAAATTGTATGCAAATTATTTACCGAATGTTAAAAGCTTTTTTCGAATAAATTTTACATTTTC
TTAATAATAATAATAAAAAAGGATTGTTGATTATCTTAATCACAAACAATTTATTTTAGCTGAATTAGAC
AATTGTTAGTAAAATGATTAGAGTGTCACATATTAATGTTGTTAGTGTTTCATGTCATCCTAGTGATCCA
ATAATTAGGCCATTCTATAGCTCTTAACGTTAAAATAAAAGGCCCATTATCTGAATATACAGAAGCCCAT
TATCAATAGATACATTAAAAGATACTGATTAATCCAGAGGGTTTATATCTACGCCGTCTCCATTGATTAT
TTCTCCGTCTCTTGAAAAATCCGACTGACACTGACCTCAAAACTCTCCTCTCACTTTCGTCGTGAAGAAG
CCAAATCTCGAATCGAATCAGCACCACACATTTCCTTCGGTTTGGGTCGAGAAAGAGGATCCACCTGAGG
ATCACAAGTTTGTACAAAAAAGCTGAACGAGAAACGTAAAATGATATAAATATCAATATATTAAATTAGA
TTTTGCATAAAAAACAGACTACATAATACTGTAAAACACAACATATCCAGTCACTATGGCGGCCGCATTA
GGCACCCCAGGCTTTACACTTTATGCTTCCGGCTCGTATAATGTGTGGATTTTGAGTTAGGATCCGTCGA
GATTTTCAGGAGCTAAGGAAGCTAAAATGGAGAAAAAAATCACTGGATATACCACCGTTGATATATCCCA
ATGGCATCGTAAAGAACATTTTGAGGCATTTCAGTCAGTTGCTCAATGTACCTATAACCAGACCGTTCAG
CTGGATATTACGGCCTTTTTAAAGACCGTAAAGAAAAATAAGCACAAGTTTTATCCGGCCTTTATTCACA
TTCTTGCCCGCCTGATGAATGCTCATCCGGAATTCCGTATGGCAATGAAAGACGGTGAGCTGGTGATATG
GGATAGTGTTCACCCTTGTTACACCGTTTTCCATGAGCAAACTGAAACGTTTTCATCGCTCTGGAGTGAA
TACCACGACGATTTCCGGCAGTTTCTACACATATATTCGCAAGATGTGGCGTGTTACGGTGAAAACCTGG
CCTATTTCCCTAAAGGGTTTATTGAGAATATGTTTTTCGTCTCAGCCAATCCCTGGGTGAGTTTCACCAG
TTTTGATTTAAACGTGGCCAATATGGACAACTTCTTCGCCCCCGTTTTCACCATGGGCAAATATTATACG
CAAGGCGACAAGGTGCTGATGCCGCTGGCGATTCAGGTTCATCATGCCGTTTGTGATGGCTTCCATGTCG
GCAGAATGCTTAATGAATTACAACAGTACTGCGATGAGTGGCAGGGCGGGGCGTAAACGCGTGGATCCGG
CTTACTAAAAGCCAGATAACAGTATGCGTATTTGCGCGCTGATTTTTGCGGTATAAGAATATATACTGAT
ATGTATACCCGAAGTATGTCAAAAAGAGGTATGCTATGAAGCAGCGTATTACAGTGACAGTTGACAGCGA
CAGCTATCAGTTGCTCAAGGCATATATGATGTCAATATCTCCGGTCTGGTAAGCACAACCATGCAGAATG
AAGCCCGTCGTCTGCGTGCCGAACGCTGGAAAGCGGAAAATCAGGAAGGGATGGCTGAGGTCGCCCGGTT
TATTGAAATGAACGGCTCTTTTGCTGACGAGAACAGGGGCTGGTGAAATGCAGTTTAAGGTTTACACCTA
TAAAAGAGAGAGCCGTTATCGTCTGTTTGTGGATGTACAGAGTGATATTATTGACACGCCCGGGCGACGG
ATGGTGATCCCCCTGGCCAGTGCACGTCTGCTGTCAGATAAAGTCTCCCGTGAACTTTACCCGGTGGTGC
ATATCGGGGATGAAAGCTGGCGCATGATGACCACCGATATGGCCAGTGTGCCGGTCTCCGTTATCGGGGA
AGAAGTGGCTGATCTCAGCCACCGCGAAAATGACATCAAAAACGCCATTAACCTGATGTTCTGGGGAATA
TAAATGTCAGGCTCCCTTATACACAGCCAGTCTGCAGGTCGACCATAGTGACTGGATATGTTGTGTTTTA
CAGTATTATGTAGTCTGTTTTTTATGCAAAATCTAATTTAATATATTGATATTTATATCATTTTACGTTT
CTCGTTCAGCTTTCTTGTACAAAGTGGTGATCCTCCGTTCCATGGGCTAGAAGCTTGTTGAGAATTCATC
GCCCGGGACTGGGTTAACTTCCGATCGATTCTAGACTAGTTCTAGAGTCCGCAAAAATCACCAGTCTCTC
TCTACAAATCTATCTCTCTCTATTTTTCTCCAGAATAATGTGTGAGTAGTTCCCAGATAAGGGAATTAGG
GTTCTTATAGGGTTTCGCTCATGTGTTGAGCATATAAGAAACCCTTAGTATGTATTTGTATTTGTAAAAT
ACTTCTATCAATAAAATTTCTAATTCCTAAAACCAAAATCCAGTGACCGGGCGGCCGCCACCGCGGTGGA
GGGGGATCAGATTGTCGTTTCCCGCCTTCAGTTTAAACTATCAGTGTTTGACAGGATATATTGGCGGGTA
AACCTAAGAGAAAAGAGCGTTTATTAGAATAATCGGATATTTAAAAGGGCGTGAAAAGGTTTATCCGTTC
GTCCATTTGTATGTGTACATCACCGACGAGCAAGGCAAGACCGAGCGCCTTTCCGACGCTCACCGGGCTG
GTTGCCCTCGCCGCTGGGCTGGCGGCCGTCTATGGCCCTGCAAACGCGCCAGAAACGCCGTCGAAGCCGT
GTGCGAGACACCGGCCGCCGGCGTTGTGGATACCTCGCGGAAAACTTGGCCCTCACTGACAGATGAGGGG
CGGACGTTGACACTTGAGGGGCCGACTCACCCGGCGCGGCGTTGACAGATGAGGGGCAGGCTCGATTTCG
GCCGGCGACGTGGAGCTGGCCAGCCTCGCAAATCGGCGAAAACGCCTGATTTTACGCGAGTTTCCCACAG
ATGATGTGGACAAGCCTGGGGATAAGTGCCCTGCGGTATTGACACTTGAGGGGCGCGACTACTGACAGAT
GAGGGGCGCGATCCTTGACACTTGAGGGGCAGAGTGCTGACAGATGAGGGGCGCACCTATTGACATTTGA
GGGGCTGTCCACAGGCAGAAAATCCAGCATTTGCAAGGGTTTCCGCCCGTTTTTCGGCCACCGCTAACCT
GTCTTTTAACCTGCTTTTAAACCAATATTTATAAACCTTGTTTTTAACCAGGGCTGCGCCCTGTGCGCGT
GACCGCGCACGCCGAAGGGGGGTGCCCCCCCTTCTCGAACCCTCCCGGCCCGCTAACGCGGGCCTCCCAT
CCCCCCAGGGGCTGCGCCCCTCGGCCGCGAACGGCCTCACCCCAAAAATGGCAGCGCTGGCAGTCCTTGC
CATTGCCGGGATCGGGGCAGTAACGGGATGGGCGATCAGCCCGACAAGCTACCCCTATTTGTTTATTTTT
CTAAATACATTCAAATATGTATCCGCTCATGAGACAATAACCCTGATAAATGCTTCAATAATATTGAAAA
AGGAAGAGTATGAGTATTCAACATTTCCGTGTCGCCCTTATTCCCTTTTTTGCGGCATTTTGCCTTCCTG
TTTTTGCTCACCCAGAAACGCTGGTGAAAGTAAAAGATGCTGAAGATCAGTTGGGTGCACGAGTGGGTTA
CATCGAACTGGATCTCAACAGCGGTAAGATCCTTGAGAGTTTTCGCCCCGAAGAACGTTTTCCAATGATG
AGCACTTTTAAAGTTCTGCTATGTGGCGCGGTATTATCCCGTATTGACGCCGGGCAAGAGCAACTCGGTC
GCCGCATACACTATTCTCAGAATGACTTGGTTGAGTACTCACCAGTCACAGAAAAGCATCTTACGGATGG
CATGACAGTAAGAGAATTATGCAGTGCTGCCATAACCATGAGTGATAACACTGCGGCCAACTTACTTCTG
ACAACGATCGGAGGACCGAAGGAGCTAACCGCTTTTTTGCACAACATGGGGGATCATGTAACTCGCCTTG
ATCGTTGGGAACCGGAGCTGAATGAAGCCATACCAAACGACGAGCGTGACACCACGATGCCTGTAGCAAT
GGCAACAACGTTGCGCAAACTATTAACTGGCGAACTACTTACTCTAGCTTCCCGGCAACAATTAATAGAC
TGGATGGAGGCGGATAAAGTTGCAGGACCACTTCTGCGCTCGGCCCTTCCGGCTGGCTGGTTTATTGCTG
ATAAATCTGGAGCCGGTGAGCGTGGGTCTCGCGGTATCATTGCAGCACTGGGGCCAGATGGTAAGCCCTC
CCGTATCGTAGTTATCTACACGACGGGGAGTCAGGCAACTATGGATGAACGAAATAGACAGATCGCTGAG
ATAGGTGCCTCACTGATTAAGCATTGGTAACTGTCAGACCAAGTTTACTCATATATACTTTAGATTGATT
TAAAACTTCATTTTTAATTTAAAAGGATCTAGGTGAAGATCCTTTTTGATAATCTCATGACCAAAATCCC
TTAACGTGAGTTTTCGTTCCACTGAGCGTCAGACCCCGTAGAAAAGATCAAAGGATCTTCTTGAGATCCT
TTTTTTCTGCGCGTAATCTGCTGCTTGCAAACAAAAAAACCACCGCTACCAGCGGTGGTTTGTTTGCCGG
ATCAAGAGCTACCAACTCTTTTTCCGAAGGTAACTGGCTTCAGCAGAGCGCAGATACCAAATACTGTCCT
TCTAGTGTAGCCGTAGTTAGGCCACCACTTCAAGAACTCTGTAGCACCGCCTACATACCTCGCTCTGCTA
ATCCTGTTACCAGTGGCTGCTGCCAGTGGCGATAAGTCGTGTCTTACCGGGTTGGACTCAAGACGATAGT
TACCGGATAAGGCGCAGCGGTCGGGCTGAACGGGGGGTTCGTGCACACAGCCCAGCTTGGAGCGAACGAC
CTACACCGAACTGAGATACCTACAGCGTGAGCTATGAGAAAGCGCCACGCTTCCCGAAGGGAGAAAGGCG
GACAGGTATCCGGTAAGCGGCAGGGTCGGAACAGGAGAGCGCACGAGGGAGCTTCCAGGGGGAAACGCCT
GGTATCTTTATAGTCCTGTCGGGTTTCGCCACCTCTGACTTGAGCGTCGATTTTTGTGATGCTCGTCAGG
GGGGCGGAGCCTATGGAAAAACGCCAGCAACGCGGCCTTTTTACGGTTCCTGGCCTTTTGCTGGCCTTTT
GCTCACATGGACTCTAGCTAGAGGATCACAGGCAGCAACGCTCTGTCATCGTTACAATCAACATGCTACC
CTCCGCGAGATCATCCGTGTTTCAAACCCGGCAGCTTAGTTGCCGTTCTTCCGAATAGCATCGGTAACAT
GAGCAAAGTCTGCCGCCTTACAACGGCTCTCCCGCTGACGCCGTCCCGGACTGATGGGCTGCCTGTATCG
AGTGGTGATTTTGTGCCGAGCTGCCGGTCGGGGAGCTGTTGGCTGGCTG
Features (pLannotate 1.2.2; 19 found; start..end, strand, type, name):
      2..26      +  misc_feature   LB T-DNA repeat: left border repeat from nopaline C58 T-DNA
    120..372     -  terminator     NOS terminator: nopaline synthase terminator and poly(A) signal
    395..943     -  CDS            bar: PAT_STRHY - Experimental evidence at protein level: Swiss-Prot protein existence level 1. Inactivates phosphinothricin (PPT) by transfer of an acetyl group from acetyl CoA. Can also acetylate demethylphosphinothricin but not PTT or glutamate. This enzyme is an effector of phosphinothricin tripeptide (PTT or bialaphos) resistance. From Streptomyces hygroscopicus. Introduced by genetic manipulation and expressed in glufosinate-tolerant maize by Dekalb Genetics.
    985..1164    -  promoter       NOS promoter: nopaline synthase promoter
   3504..3628    +  protein_bind   attR1: mutant version of attR; recombination site for the Gateway® LR reaction LR Clonase™
   3653..3683    +  promoter       lac UV5 promoter: E. coli lac promoter with an "up" mutation
   3707..3736    +  promoter       cat promoter (fragment): promoter of the E. coli cat gene encoding chloramphenicol acetyltransferase
   3737..4396    +  CDS            CmR: chloramphenicol acetyltransferase; cat; confers resistance to chloramphenicol
   4575..4733    +  CDS            ccdA (fragment): CCDA_ECO57 - Also known as H, letA. Experimental evidence at protein level: Swiss-Prot protein existence level 1. Antitoxin component of a type II toxin-antitoxin (TA) system which inhibits the post-segregational killing (PSK) of plasmid-free cells, also referred to as a plasmid addiction system. Binds to and blocks the activity of CcdB; will also remove bound CcdB protein from the CcdB-GyrA complex by forming a CcdA-CcdB complex, a process termed rejuvenation. Functions as a transcriptional corepressor for the ccdAB operon, repression also requires CcdB (By similarity). From Escherichia coli
   4738..5040    +  CDS            ccdB: CCDB_ECOLI - Also known as G, letB, letD. Experimental evidence at protein level: Swiss-Prot protein existence level 1. Toxic component of a type II toxin-antitoxin (TA) system, functioning in plasmid maintainence. Responsible for the post- segregational killing (PSK) of plasmid-free cells, also referred to as a plasmid addiction system. Half-life of over 2 hours. Cell killing by CcdB is accompanied by filamentation, defects in chromosome and plasmid segregation, defects in cell division, formation of anucleate cells, decreased DNA synthesis and plasmid loss. Interferes with the activity of DN
   5084..5208    -  protein_bind   attR2: mutant version of attR; recombination site for the Gateway® LR reaction LR Clonase™
   5345..5504    +  polyA_signal   CaMV poly(A) signal (fragment): cauliflower mosaic virus polyadenylation signal
   5511..5531    -  misc_feature   MCS (fragment): pBluescript multiple cloning site
   5579..5603    +  misc_feature   RB T-DNA repeat: right border repeat from nopaline C58 T-DNA
   5823..6354    +  rep_origin     oriV: incP origin of replication
   6418..6495    +  CDS            klaC (fragment): KLAC_ECOLX - Also known as telB. Protein predicted: Swiss-Prot protein existence level 4. Belongs to the kla operon, which is associated with cryptic tellurite resistance, and IncW plasmid fertility inhibition. From Escherichia coli.
   6498..6589    +  promoter       AmpR promoter: bla
   6590..7450    +  CDS            AmpR: β-lactamase; bla; confers resistance to ampicillin, carbenicillin, and related antibiotics
   7621..8209    +  rep_origin     ori: high-copy-number ColE1/pMB1/pBR322/pUC origin of replication
