[The description below was written by a language model from this plasmid's Addgene catalogue record and pLannotate feature annotations shown in this document.]
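Description:
pAM-PAT-ProTTG1 GW is an empty Gateway destination vector of the binary (T-DNA) type, built on the pAMPAT-MCS backbone for expression in plants. The 8.5 kb plasmid carries left and right border repeats from nopaline C58 T-DNA, which delimit the segment transferred into the plant genome by Agrobacterium. Outside the borders lie an incP oriV, a ColE1/pUC-type origin, and an ampicillin resistance gene with its bla promoter. The catalogue lists the plasmid as low copy. Because the Gateway cassette contains the ccdB toxin gene and a chloramphenicol resistance gene, the unrecombined vector is maintained under combined chloramphenicol and ampicillin selection in a ccdB-tolerant strain.

Within the T-DNA, near the left border, a NOS promoter drives the bar gene (phosphinothricin acetyltransferase from Streptomyces hygroscopicus), followed by a NOS terminator. This provides Basta (glufosinate) resistance for selecting transformed plants. The expression cassette consists of the TTG1 promoter, which according to the record replaced the 35S promoter of the parent vector. It is followed by an attR1–CmR–ccdB–attR2 cassette and a CaMV polyadenylation signal. The promoter itself is not annotated in the feature table, although an unannotated stretch of roughly 2.3 kb upstream of attR1 is where it would be expected to sit.

An LR reaction with an entry clone swaps the ccdB/CmR cassette for a gene of interest, placing it under ProTTG1 control. The associated publication concerns TTG1 and GL3 in Arabidopsis trichome patterning, which suggests use for expressing coding sequences in the native TTG1 expression pattern.
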