Addgene plasmid #79753: pAM-PAT-ProTTG1 GW
Purpose: (Empty Backbone) binary DEST vector for plant expression
Depositing lab: Nico Dissmeyer & Martin Hulskamp. Depositing organization: Universitaet zu Koeln. Publication: Two-dimensional patterning by a trapping/depletion mechanism: the role of TTG1 and GL3 in Arabidopsis trichome formation. Bouyer D, Geier F, Kragler F, Schnittger A, Pesch M, Wester K, Balkunde R, Timmer J, Fleck C, Hulskamp M. PLoS Biol. 2008 Jun 10;6(6):e141. doi: 10.1371/journal.pbio.0060141. PubMed 18547143.
Backbone
  Vector backbone: Binary vector pAMPAT-MCS
  Modifications to backbone: exchange of Pro35S to ProTTG1
  Vector type: Plant Expression
  Promoter: ProTTG1
  Selectable markers: Basta
Growth in bacteria
  Bacterial resistance: Chloramphenicol and Ampicillin, 25 & 100 μg/mL
  Growth temperature: 37°C
  Growth strain: ccdB Survival
  Copy number: Low Copy
Gene/Insert
  Cloning method: Gateway Cloning
  Sequencing primers: 5′ gaccggcaacaggattcaatcttaag; 3′ GAATTAGAAATTTTATTGATAGAAG
Resource information
  A portion of this plasmid was derived from a plasmid made by: Martin Hülskamp, Daniel Buoyer
Terms and licenses: Academic/Nonprofit Terms; Industry Terms: Not Available to Industry
How to cite: pAM-PAT-ProTTG1 GW was a gift from Nico Dissmeyer & Martin Hulskamp (Addgene plasmid # 79753 ; http://n2t.net/addgene:79753 ; RRID:Addgene_79753)
