>Addgene plasmid #79753 | pAM-PAT-ProTTG1 GW | addgene partial sequence | sequence record 156774 | NOSterm-R 5'-attgccaaatgtttgaacga-3'
AGATTTCGGTGACGGGCAGGACCGGACGGGGCGGCACCGGCAGGCTGAAGTCCAGCTGCCAGAAACCCAC
GTCATGCCAGTTCCCGTGCTTGAAGCCGGCCGCCCGCAGCATGCCGCGGGGGGCATATCCGAGCGCCTCG
TGCATGCGCACGCTCGGGTCGTTGGGCAGCCCGATGACAGCGACCACGCTCTTGAAGCCCTGTGCCTCCA
GGGACTTCAGCAGGTGGGTGTAGAGCGTGGAGCCCAGTCCCGTCCGCTGGTGGCGGGGGGAGACGTACAC
GGTCGACTCGGCCGTCCAGTCGTAGGCGTTGCGTGCCTTCCAGGGACCCGCGTAGGCGATGCCGGCGACC
TCGCCGTCCACCTCGGCGACGAGCCAGGGATAGCGCTCCCGCAGACGGACGAGGTCGTCCGTCCACTCCT
GCGGTTCCTGCGGCTCGGTACGGAAGTTGACCGTGCTTGTCTCGATGTAGTGGTTGACGATGGTGCAGAC
CGCCGGCATGTCCGCCTCGGTGGCACGGCGGATGTCGGCCGGGCGTCGTTCTGGGCTCATGGTAGATCCC
CTCGATCGAGTTGAGAGTGAATATGAGACTCTAATTGGATACCGAGGGGAATTTATGGAACGTCAGTGGA
GCATTTTTGACAAGAAATATTTGCTAGCTGATAGTGACCTTAGGCGACTTTTGAACGCGCAATAATGGTT
TCTGACGTATGTGCTTAGCTCATTAAACTCCAGAAACCCGCGGCTCAGTGGCTCCTTCAACGTTGCGGTT
CTGTCAGTTCCAAACGTAAAACGGCTTGTCCCGCGTCATCGGCGGGGGTCATAACGTGACTCCCTTAATT
CTCCGCTCATGATCAGATTGTCGTTTC
