>Addgene plasmid #79753 | pAM-PAT-ProTTG1 GW | addgene partial sequence | sequence record 156775 | ccdb-rev 5'-ATATGCACCACCGGGTAAAG-3'
GACGTGCACTGGCCAGGGGGATCACCATCCGTCGCCCGGGCGTGTCAATAATATCACTCTGTACATCCAC
AAACAGACGATAACGGCTCTCTCTTTTATAGGTGTAAACCTTAAACTGCATTTCACCAGCCCCTGTTCTC
GTCAGCAAAAGAGCCGTTCATTTCAATAAACCGGGCGACCTCAGCCATCCCTTCCTGATTTTCCGCTTTC
CAGCGTTCGGCACGCAGACGACGGGCTTCATTCTGCATGGTTGTGCTTACCAGACCGGAGATATTGACAT
CATATATGCCTTGAGCAACTGATAGCTGTCGCTGTCAACTGTCACTGTAATACGCTGCTTCATAGCATAC
CTCTTTTTGACATACTTCGGGTATACATATCAGTATATATTCTTATACCGCAAAAATCAGCGCGCAAATA
CGCATACTGTTATCTGGCTTTTAGTAAGCCGGATCCACGCGTTTACGCCCCGCCCTGCCACTCATCGCAG
TACTGTTGTAATTCATTAAGCATTCTGCCGACATGGAAGCCATCACAAACGGCATGATGAACCTGAATCG
CCAGCGGCATCAGCACCTTGTCGCCTTGCGTATAATATTTGCCCATGGTGAAAACGGGGGCGAAGAAGTT
GTCCATATTGGCCACGTTTAAATCAAAACTGGTGAAACTCACCCAGGGATTGGCTGAGACGAAAAACATA
TTCTCAATAAACCCTTTAGGGAAATAGGCCAGGTTTTCACCGTAACACGCCACATCTTGCGAATATATGT
GTAGAAACTGCCGGAAATCGTCGTGGTATTCACTCCAGAGCGATGAAAACGTTTCAGTTTGCTCATGGAA
AACGGTGTAACAAGGGTGAACACTATCCCATATCACCAGCTCACCGTCTTTCATTGCCATACGGAATTCC
GGATGA
